Addgene plasmid #78649: pBW214J115-Amp32C
Purpose: pSB3K3 carrying J115-30hrpR-32hrpS-t-hrpL-30gfp-t
Depositing lab: Baojun Wang. Depositing organization: University of Edinburgh. Publication: Engineering modular and tunable genetic amplifiers for scaling transcriptional signals in cascaded gene networks. Wang B, Barahona M, Buck M. Nucleic Acids Res. 2014 Aug;42(14):9484-92. doi: 10.1093/nar/gku593. Epub 2014 Jul 16. PubMed 25030903.
Backbone
  Vector backbone: pSB3K3
  Backbone manufacturer: BioBrick vector, IGEM registry
  Vector type: Synthetic Biology
Growth in bacteria
  Bacterial resistance: Kanamycin, 50 μg/mL
  Growth temperature: 37°C
  Growth strain: DH5alpha
  Copy number: Low Copy
Gene/Insert
  Gene/Insert name: J115-30hrpR-32hrpS-t-hrpL-30gfp-t
  Species: Synthetic
  Promoter: see insert
  Cloning method: Unknown
  Sequencing primers: 5′ pBRforEco; 3′ RNAde-BB-2R
Terms and licenses: Academic/Nonprofit Terms; Industry Terms: Not Available to Industry
How to cite: pBW214J115-Amp32C was a gift from Baojun Wang (Addgene plasmid # 78649 ; http://n2t.net/addgene:78649 ; RRID:Addgene_78649)
