[The description below was written by a language model from this plasmid's Addgene catalogue record.]
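Description:
pBW214J115-Amp32C is a synthetic biology plasmid built on pSB3K3, a BioBrick-format vector from the iGEM registry. It is maintained in E. coli (DH5alpha is the listed strain) at low copy number under kanamycin selection. No feature table is provided, so the origin of replication and exact part boundaries are not documented here. What is known about the construct comes from the catalogue fields and from the shorthand in the insert name.

The insert, J115-30hrpR-32hrpS-t-hrpL-30gfp-t, is a fully synthetic two-stage circuit. Reading the name in order, an upstream promoter abbreviated "J115" drives an operon encoding hrpR and hrpS. The prefixes "30" and "32" most likely denote the ribosome binding sites placed before each gene, although the record does not define them or specify the promoter beyond this abbreviation. After a terminator, the hrpL promoter controls a gfp reporter with its own "30" ribosome binding site and a second terminator.

HrpR and HrpS are enhancer-binding proteins from the Pseudomonas syringae hrp regulatory system. Together they activate the sigma-54-dependent hrpL promoter, so transcription from the input promoter is converted into a larger output read out as GFP fluorescence. This fits the associated publication on modular, tunable genetic amplifiers for scaling transcriptional signals in cascaded gene networks. The "Amp32C" label probably marks one amplifier variant whose gain is set by the choice of ribosome binding sites. The plasmid likely served to characterise amplifier output from a fixed input promoter.
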