>Addgene plasmid #78649 | pBW214J115-Amp32C | depositor partial sequence | sequence record 146770 | backbone
TACTAGTAGCGGCCGCTGCAGTCCGGCAAAAAAACGGGCAAGGTGTCACCACCCTGCCCTTTTTCTTTAA
AACCGAAAAGATTACTTCGCGTTATGCAGGCTTCCTCGCTCACTGACTCGCTGCGCTCGGTCGTTCGGCT
GCGGCGAGCGGTATCAGCTCACTCAAAGGCGGTAATCTCGAGTCCCGTCAAGTCAGCGTAATGCTCTGCC
AGTGTTACAACCAATTAACCAATTCTGATTAGAAAAACTCATCGAGCATCAAATGAAACTGCAATTTATT
CATATCAGGATTATCAATACCATATTTTTGAAAAAGCCGTTTCTGTAATGAAGGAGAAAACTCACCGAGG
CAGTTCCATAGGATGGCAAGATCCTGGTATCGGTCTGCGATTCCGACTCGTCCAACATCAATACAACCTA
TTAATTTCCCCTCGTCAAAAATAAGGTTATCAAGTGAGAAATCACCATGAGTGACGACTGAATCCGGTGA
GAATGGCAAAAGCTTATGCATTTCTTTCCAGACTTGTTCAACAGGCCAGCCATTACGCTCGTCATCAAAA
TCACTCGCATCAACCAAACCGTTATTCATTCGTGATTGCGCCTGAGCGAGACGAAATACGCGATCGCTGT
TAAAAGGACAATTACAAACAGGAATCGAATGCAACCGGCGCAGGAACACTGCCAGCGCATCAACAATATT
TTCACCTGAATCAGGATATTCTTCTAATACCTGGAATGCTGTTTTCCCGGGGATCGCAGTGGTGAGTAAC
CATGCATCATCAGGAGTACGGATAAAATGCTTGATGGTCGGAAGAGGCATAAATTCCGTCAGCCAGTTTA
GTCTGACCATCTCATCTGTAACATCATTGGCAACGCTACCTTTGCCATGTTTCAGAAACAACTCTGGCGC
ATCGGGCTTCCCATACAATCGATAGATTGTCGCACCTGATTGCCCGACATTATCGCGAGCCCATTTATAC
CCATATAAATCAGCATCCATGTTGGAATTTAATCGCGGCCTCGAGCAAGACGTTTCCCGTTGAATATGGC
TCATAACACCCCTTGTATTACTGTTTATGTAAGCAGACAGTTTTATTGTTCATGATGATATATTTTTATC
TTGTGCAATGTAACATCAGAGATTTTGAGACACAACGTGGCTTTGTTGAATAAATCGAACTTTTGCTGAG
TTGAAGGATCAGATCACGCATCTTCCCGACAACGCAGACCGTTCCGTGGCAAAGCAAAAGTTCAAAATCA
CCAACTGGTCCACCTACAACAAAGCTCTCATCAACCGTGGCTCCCTCACTTTCTGGCTGGATGATGGGGC
GATTCAGGCCTGGTATGAGTCAGCAACACCTTCTTCACGAGGCAGACCTCAGCGCTAGCGGAGTGTATAC
TGGCTTACTATGTTGGCACTGATGAGGGTGTCAGTGAAGTGCTTCATGTGGCAGGAGAAAAAAGGCTGCA
CCGGTGCGTCAGCAGAATATGTGATACAGGATATATTCCGCTTCCTCGCTCACTGACTCGCTACGCTCGG
TCGTTCGACTGCGGCGAGCGGAAATGGCTTACGAACGGGGCGGAGATTTCCTGGAAGATGCCAGGAAGAT
ACTTAACAGGGAAGTGAGAGGGCCGCGGCAAAGCCGTTTTTCCATAGGCTCCGCCCCCCTGACAAGCATC
ACGAAATCTGACGCTCAAATCAGTGGTGGCGAAACCCGACAGGACTATAAAGATACCAGGCGTTTCCCCT
GGCGGCTCCCTCGTGCGCTCTCCTGTTCCTGCCTTTCGGTTTACCGGTGTCATTCCGCTGTTATGGCCGC
GTTTGTCTCATTCCACGCCTGACACTCAGTTCCGGGTAGGCAGTTCGCTCCAAGCTGGACTGTATGCACG
AACCCCCCGTTCAGTCCGACCGCTGCGCCTTATCCGGTAACTATCGTCTTGAGTCCAACCCGGAAAGACA
TGCAAAAGCACCACTGGCAGCAGCCACTGGTAATTGATTTAGAGGAGTTAGTCTTGAAGTCATGCGCCGG
TTAAGGCTAAACTGAAAGGACAAGTTTTGGTGACTGCGCTCCTCCAAGCCAGTTACCTCGGTTCAAAGAG
TTGGTAGCTCAGAGAACCTTCGAAAAACCGCCCTGCAAGGCGGTTTTTTCGTTTTCAGAGCAAGAGATTA
CGCGCAGACCAAAACGATCTCAAGAAGATCATCTTATTAAGGGGTCTGACGCTCAGTGGAACGAAAACTC
ACGTTAAGGGATTTTGGTCATGAGATTATCAAAAAGGATCTTCACCTAGATCCTTTTAAATTAAAAATGA
AGTTTTAAATCAATCTAAAGTATATATGAGTAAACTTGGTCTGACAGTTACCAATGCTTAATCAGTGAGG
CACCTATCTCAGCGATCTGTCTATTTCGTTCATCCATAGTTGCCTGACTCCCCGTCGTGTAGATAACTAC
GATACGGGAGGGCTTACCATCTGGCCCCAGTGCTGCAATGATACCGCGAGACCCACGCTCACCGGCTCCA
GATTTATCAGCAATAAACCAGCCAGCCGGAAGGGCCGAGCGCAGAAGTGGTCCTGCAACTTTATCCGCCT
CCATCCAGTCTATTCCATGGTGCCACCTGACGTCTAAGAAACCATTATTATCATGACATTAACCTATAAA
AATAGGCGTATCACGAGGCAGAATTTCAGATAAAAAAAATCCTTAGCTTTCGCTAAGGATGATTTCTGGA
ATTCGCGGCCGCTTCTAGAG
