>Addgene plasmid #78649 | pBW214J115-Amp32C | depositor partial sequence | sequence record 146771 | gfp
ATGCGTAAAGGAGAAGAACTTTTCACTGGAGTTGTCCCAATTCTTGTTGAATTAGATGGTGATGTTAATG
GGCACAAATTTTCTGTCAGTGGAGAGGGTGAAGGTGATGCAACATACGGAAAACTTACCCTTAAATTTAT
TTGCACTACTGGAAAACTACCTGTTCCATGGCCAACACTTGTCACTACTTTCGGTTATGGTGTTCAATGC
TTTGCGAGATACCCAGATCATATGAAACAGCATGACTTTTTCAAGAGTGCCATGCCCGAAGGTTATGTAC
AGGAAAGAACTATATTTTTCAAAGATGACGGGAACTACAAGACACGTGCTGAAGTCAAGTTTGAAGGTGA
TACCCTTGTTAATAGAATCGAGTTAAAAGGTATTGATTTTAAAGAAGATGGAAACATTCTTGGACACAAA
TTGGAATACAACTATAACTCACACAATGTATACATCATGGCAGACAAACAAAAGAATGGAATCAAAGTTA
ACTTCAAAATTAGACACAACATTGAAGATGGAAGCGTTCAACTAGCAGACCATTATCAACAAAATACTCC
AATTGGCGATGGCCCTGTCCTTTTACCAGACAACCATTACCTGTCCACACAATCTGCCCTTTCGAAAGAT
CCCAACGAAAAGAGAGACCACATGGTCCTTCTTGAGTTTGTAACAGCTGCTGGGATTACACATGGCATGG
ATGAACTATACAAATAATAA
