>Addgene plasmid #78649 | pBW214J115-Amp32C | addgene partial sequence | sequence record 154159 | GFPfusionREV 5'-CTCCACTGACAGAAAATTTG-3'
AGAATTGGGACAACTCCAGTGAAAAGTTCTTCTCCTTTACGCATCTAGTATTTCTCCTCTTTAATCTCTA
GTAGTACAAGCCCTATAGCGATAACCATGCCAGCTTAAAAATAGAAATAACTGATTGATTTATAAAGATA
TTTTAAAATGTGAAATTCTTTGTAATACAAAACTTTGCGCAAACCGTTTTTTGCCACAACAGCTTTTGGC
ACAAAAACATCGGTCAGCTTCGCAAGGGAACTGATCCGGGACCGTGACCCACTCAGCGGACATAATCCGG
CCTCTAGTATATAAACGCAGAAAGGCCCACCCGAAGGTGAGCCAGTGTGACTCTAGTAGAGAGCGTTCAC
CGACAAACAACAGATAAAACGAAAGGCCCAGTCTTTCGACTGAGCCTTTCGTTTTATTTGATGCCTGGTT
ATTAGATCTGCAATTCTTTGATGCGTCGATAGAGCGTACGGCGTGGCACGTCCAGTTCCAGGCTTACCGA
ATCCACACAATTGTCGTGGCGCTTGAGCGACTCCTGAATCAGGGCTTTTTCGATCACTCGCAATTGCGAT
TTGAGCCCACAGGCCAAGTGCTCTTCGCCCTGCGGCTCGGCGCCCAGCAAGGGGAAACCCAGCACATGGC
GTTTGGCTGCCGCCTTGAGCTCACGGATATTGCCGGGCCAGTCGTGGCCCAGCAGCACTTTGTGCAGCAG
TGGGCAAACATCGGGAACGGGAACACCGAGCTCCCTCGCGGCGGCGGCCGTAAAACGTGTGAACAGGGGA
ACTATGCGATCAGACTGGTTACGTAGCGGA
