>Addgene plasmid #78649 | pBW214J115-Amp32C | addgene partial sequence | sequence record 154160 | MoCloR 5'-gccacctgacgtctaagaaacc-3'
AAATAGGCGTATCACGAGGCAGAATTTCAGATAAAAAAAATCCTTAGCTTTCGCTAAGGATGATTTCTGG
AATTCGCGGCCGCTTCTAGAGTTTATAGCTAGCTCAGCCCTTGGTACAATGCTAGCTACTAGAGATTAAA
GAGGAGAAATACTAGATGAGTACAGGCATCGATAAGGACGTCCGAGAGTGTTGGGGCGTAACTGCATTAT
CAGCGGGTCATCAAATTGCAATGAATAGCGCGTTTCTGGATATGGACTTGCTGTTGTGCGGGGAAACCGG
CACCGGCAAGGACACACTGGCCAACCGCATTCACGAGTTGTCCAGCAGGTCGGGACCCTTTGTGGGCATG
AACTGCGCCGCCATTCCCGAGTCGCTGGCAGAGAGCCAGTTATTCGGTGTGGTCAACGGTGCATTCACCG
GCGTATGCCGGGCTCGCGAGGGCTACATAGAGGCCTCCAGTGGTGGCACCTTGTACCTGGATGAAATCGA
CAGCATGCCGTTGAGCCTGCAAGCCAAACTGCTGCGTGTGTTGGAGAGTCGAGGTATCGAGCGTCTGGGC
TCGACCGAATTTATCCCGGTGGATCTGCGGATCATTGCCTCGGCCCAGCGGCCACTGGATGAACTGGTGG
AACAAGGACTTTTCCGTCGCGACCTGTTTTTTCGGCTCAACGTGCTGACGCTTCACTTGCCAGCCTTGCG
CAAACGTCGTGAACAGATCCTGCCATTGTTCGACCAGTTCACCCAGGGTATCGCTGCCGAGTTCGGACGT
CCCGCTCCTGCGCTGGACAGCGGGCGTGTGCAGCTGCTGCTCAGCCACGACTGGCCGGGCAACATCCGCG
AATTGAAGTCTGCGGCCAAGCGCTTCGTACTCGGCTTCCCCTTGCTGGGCGCCGACCCTGTGGAAGCGCT
TGACCCTGCCACGGGG
